Addgene plasmid #199140: RB812
Purpose: This plasmid contains a barcoding cassette which gets integrated at Neut5 locus in Candida albicans genome
Depositing lab: Richard Bennett. Depositing organization: Brown University. Publication: Aneuploidy and gene dosage regulate filamentation and host colonization by Candida albicans. Kakade P, Sircaik S, Maufrais C, Ene IV, Bennett RJ. Proc Natl Acad Sci U S A. 2023 Mar 14;120(11):e2218163120. doi: 10.1073/pnas.2218163120. Epub 2023 Mar 9. PubMed 36893271.
Backbone
  Vector backbone: pRS314
  Backbone manufacturer: ATCC
  Backbone size w/o insert (bp): 6599
  Vector type: Yeast Expression
  Selectable markers: Nourseothricin
Growth in bacteria
  Bacterial resistance: Ampicillin, 100 μg/mL
  Growth temperature: 37°C
  Growth strain: DH5alpha
  Copy number: High Copy
Gene/Insert
  Gene/Insert name: 100 bp barcoding cassette
  Species: Synthetic
  Insert size (bp): 100
  Cloning method: Restriction Enzyme; 5′ cloning site SpeI (unknown if destroyed); 3′ cloning site ClaI (unknown if destroyed)
  Sequencing primers: 5′ GTGCCGTAAAGCACTAAATCGG; 3′ GTTACCTCACTCATTAGGCACCCC
Terms and licenses: Academic/Nonprofit Terms; Industry Terms: Not Available to Industry
Depositor comments: After restriction digestion with NgoMIV, this plasmid can be used to transform Candida strains which would barcode it with unique DNA barcodes
How to cite: RB812 was a gift from Richard Bennett (Addgene plasmid # 199140 ; http://n2t.net/addgene:199140 ; RRID:Addgene_199140)
