[The description below was written by a language model from this plasmid's Addgene catalogue record and pLannotate feature annotations shown in this document.]
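Description:
RB812 is a pRS314-derived yeast shuttle plasmid used to deliver a DNA barcode into the Candida albicans genome at the Neut5 locus. It is propagated in E. coli as a high-copy plasmid through a ColE1/pUC-type origin and selected with ampicillin via the AmpR (β-lactamase) gene. From the pRS314 backbone it retains the S. cerevisiae TRP1 auxotrophic marker with its own promoter, a CEN6/ARS centromeric replication element, and remnants of the pBluescript-type cloning region: fragments of the f1/M13 phage origin, lacZα, the lac promoter and operator, and flanking T7 and T3 promoters.

The payload is a synthetic 100 bp barcoding cassette cloned between SpeI and ClaI sites. The automated annotation does not label the barcode, nor does it label any Neut5 homology sequences, although unannotated stretches lie within and around the cloning region. Next to this region lies a nourseothricin resistance cassette, in which a streptothricin acetyltransferase coding sequence is driven by the Ashbya gossypii TEF promoter and followed by the TEF terminator. This cassette provides the dominant drug selection listed for Candida transformants.

According to the depositor, the plasmid is digested with NgoMIV before it is transformed into Candida strains, so that the barcode integrates into the chromosome instead of remaining on an episome. Strains tagged in this way carry unique sequence identifiers. The associated work concerns aneuploidy, gene dosage, filamentation and host colonization in C. albicans, but the record does not spell out how the barcodes were used experimentally.
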