Features (pLannotate 1.2.2; 23 found; start..end, strand, type, name):
    137..186     +  misc_feature   bom (fragment): basis of mobility region from pBR322
    324..471     +  promoter       TRP1 promoter: S. cerevisiae TRP1
    472..1146    +  CDS            TRP1: phosphoribosylanthranilate isomerase, required for tryptophan biosynthesis; S. cerevisiae TRP1; yeast auxotrophic marker
   1197..1248    +  misc_feature   bom (fragment): basis of mobility region from pBR322
   1249..1576    -  rep_origin     M13 ori (fragment) (sequence partly withheld): M13 bacteriophage origin of replication; arrow indicates direction of (+) strand synthesis
   1890..2019    -  rep_origin     f1 ori (fragment) (sequence partly withheld): f1 bacteriophage origin of replication; arrow indicates direction of (+) strand synthesis
   2023..2180    -  CDS            lacZα (fragment): LacZα fragment of β-galactosidase; lacZ fragment
   2183..2201    +  promoter       T7 promoter: promoter for bacteriophage T7 RNA polymerase
   2274..2471    -  terminator     TEF terminator: Ashbya gossypii TEF terminator
   2489..3058    -  CDS            sta: STA_STRLA - Experimental evidence at protein level: Swiss-Prot protein existence level 1. Involved in resistance to streptothricin, a broad-spectrum antibiotic produced by streptomycetes. Detoxifies streptothricin via acetylation of the beta amino group of the first beta-lysyl moiety of streptothricin. From Streptomyces lavendulae.
   3072..3415    -  promoter       TEF promoter: Ashbya gossypii TEF promoter
   3484..3502    -  promoter       T3 promoter: promoter for bacteriophage T3 RNA polymerase
   3547..3563    -  protein_bind   lac operator: The lac repressor binds to the lac operator to inhibit transcription in E. coli. This inhibition can be relieved by adding lactose or isopropyl-β-D-thiogalactopyranoside (IPTG). lac repressor encoded by lacI
   3571..3593    +  misc_feature   MCS (fragment): pBluescript multiple cloning site
   3649..3677    +  misc_feature   MCS (fragment): pBluescript multiple cloning site
   3942..3972    -  promoter       lac promoter: promoter for the E. coli lac operon
   3987..4008    -  protein_bind   CAP binding site: CAP binding activates transcription in the presence of cAMP. E. coli catabolite activator protein
   4021..4113    -  CDS            lacI (fragment): lac repressor; lacI; The lac repressor binds to the lac operator to inhibit transcription in E. coli. This inhibition can be relieved by adding lactose or isopropyl-β-D-thiogalactopyranoside (IPTG).
   4296..4884    -  rep_origin     ori: high-copy-number ColE1/pMB1/pBR322/pUC origin of replication
   5055..5915    -  CDS            AmpR: β-lactamase; bla; confers resistance to ampicillin, carbenicillin, and related antibiotics
   5916..6020    -  promoter       AmpR promoter: bla
   6057..6560    +  misc_feature   CEN/ARS: S. cerevisiae CEN6 centromere fused to an autonomously replicating sequence
   6628..35      +  CDS            rop (fragment) (across the origin): Rop protein, which maintains plasmids at low copy number; rop
>Addgene plasmid #199140 | RB812 | addgene full sequence | sequence record 392175 | Addgene NGS Result
TCGCGCGTTTCGGTGATGACGGTGAAAACCTCTGACACATGCAGCTCCCGGAGACGGTCACAGCTTGTCT
GTAAGCGGATGCCGGGAGCAGACAAGCCCGTCAGGGCGCGTCAGCGGGTGTTGGCGGGTGTCGGGGCTGG
CTTAACTATGCGGCATCAGAGCAGATTGTACTGAGAGTGCACCATAGATCACGACATTACTATATATATA
ATATAGGAAGCATTTAATAGAACAGCATCGTAATATATGTGTACTTTGCAGTTATGACGCCAGATGGCAG
TAGTGGAAGATATTCTTTATTGAAAAATAGCTTGTCACCTTACGTACAATCTTGATCCGGAGCTTTTCTT
TTTTTGCCGATTAAGAATTAATTCGGTCGAAAAAAGAAAAGGAGAGGGCCAAGAGGGAGGGCATTGGTGA
CTATTGAGCACGTGAGTATACGTGATTAAGCACACAAAGGCAGCTTGGAGTATGTCTGTTATTAATTTCA
CAGGTAGTTCTGGTCCATTGGTGAAAGTTTGCGGCTTGCAGAGCACAGAGGCCGCAGAATGTGCTCTAGA
TTCCGATGCTGACTTGCTGGGTATTATATGTGTGCCCAATAGAAAGAGAACAATTGACCCGGTTATTGCA
AGGAAAATTTCAAGTCTTGTAAAAGCATATAAAAATAGTTCAGGCACTCCGAAATACTTGGTTGGCGTGT
TTCGTAATCAACCTAAGGAGGATGTTTTGGCTCTGGTCAATGATTACGGCATTGATATCGTCCAACTGCA
TGGAGATGAGTCGTGGCAAGAATACCAAGAGTTCCTCGGTTTGCCAGTTATTAAAAGACTCGTATTTCCA
AAAGACTGCAACATACTACTCAGTGCAGCTTCACAGAAACCTCATTCGTTTATTCCCTTGTTTGATTCAG
AAGCAGGTGGGACAGGTGAACTTTTGGATTGGAACTCGATTTCTGACTGGGTTGGAAGGCAAGAGAGCCC
CGAAAGCTTACATTTTATGTTAGCTGGTGGACTGACGCCAGAAAATGTTGGTGATGCGCTTAGATTAAAT
GGCGTTATTGGTGTTGATGTAAGCGGAGGTGTGGAGACAAATGGTGTAAAAGACTCTAACAAAATAGCAA
ATTTCGTCAAAAATGCTAAGAAATAGGTTATTACTGAGTAGTATTTATTTAAGTATTGTTTGTGCACTTG
CCGATCTATGCGGTGTGAAATACCGCACAGATGCGTAAGGAGAAAATACCGCATCAGGAAATTGTAAGCG
TTAATATTTTGTTAAAATTCGCGTTAAATTTTTGTTAAATCAGCTCATTTTTTAACCAATAGGCCGAAAT
CGGCAAAATCCCTTATAAATCAAAAGAATAGACCGAGATAGGGT
[37 nt withheld, positions 1375-1411]
AAAGAACGTGGACTCCAACGTCAAAGG
[49 nt withheld, positions 1439-1487]
T
[87 nt withheld, positions 1489-1575]
GGCCGGCTAGGCCTTAACCCACTGAATTCTACATCGAACAAGAGAAACCTTTTTTTTTACTTTTTTCAAA
CTTGAACAAAGAAAAGAAAAAGAAAAAGAAAAAGCAATCACAGCTTATTAACGATTCGTGTTTAAATAAT
CAATTGAAAGGAAAATAGAAGATTTTTGAAAAAAAGTTATTGGTATTTATTAACTTAATATATCAGTAAC
ATCAAGAGAAAGAAACTGAATTATAAACAGAGTATGTGAAGCAATTGCAATTGCAATTATTAGAGATCCA
GAAAACTGAATTGTGCTTGAATACCACTTGTTTACCGGCG
[124 nt withheld, positions 1896-2019]
CCATTCGCCATTCAGGCTGCGCAACTGTTGGGAAGGGCGATCGGTGCGGGCCTCTTCGCTATTACGCCAG
CTGGCGAAAGGGGGATGTGCTGCAAGGCGATTAAGTTGGGTAACGCCAGGGTTTTCCCAGTCACGACGTT
GTAAAACGACGGCCAGTGAATTGTAATACGACTCACTATAGGGCGAATTGGGTACCGAATTCGAGCTCGT
TTAAACGTCGACACTGGATGGCGGCGTTAGTATCGAATCGACAGCAGTATAGCGACCAGCATTCACATAC
GATTGACGCATGATATTACTTTCTGCGCACTTAACTTCGCATCTGGGCAGATGATGTCGAGGCGAAAAAA
AATATAAATCACGCTAACATTTGATTAAAATAGAACAACTACAATATAAAAAAACTATACAAATGACAAG
TTCTTGAAAACAAGAATCTTTTTATTGTCAGTACTGACTCGAGTTATTATGGACATGGCATAGACATATA
CAAAGCTTGTTCACCATCGGAAGCAGTACCATCGTATAAAGCAGTATCCAAACCACACAAAGTGAAACCC
ATTCTTCTATAAGCATGAATAGCTGGAGCATTAACATTGGTAACTTCCAACCACAAATGACCAGCACCTC
TTTCTCTGGCGAATTCAGTAGCCAAACCCATCAAAGCTCTACCAACACCATGACCTCTATGTTCTGGAGC
AACTTCAATATCTTCAACAGTCAATCTTCTGTTCCAACCAGAATAAGAAACAACAACGAAACCAGCCAAA
TCACCATCATCACCATAAGCAACGAAAGTTCTAGAATCTGGATCACCATCTTCACCAGCATCGGATTCAT
CATCGGATTCATCATCTGGGAAAACCTTAGTCAATGGTGGATCAACTGGAACTTCTCTCAAAGTGAAACC
ATCACCAGTAGCAGTAACTCTAAAAACAGTATCGGTAGTGAAAGAACCATCCAAAGCTTCAATAGCTTCA
GCATCACCTGGAACAGAAGTTCTGTATCTATAAGCAGTATCATCCAAAGTAGTAGACATAATTGTAGGAT
CCGGTTGTTTATGTTCGGATGTGATGTGAGAACTGTATCCTAGCAAGATTTTAAAAGGAAGTATATGAAA
GAAGAACCTCAGTGGCAAATCCTAACCTTTTATATTTCTCTACAGGGGCGCGGCGTGGGGACAATTCAAC
GCGTCTGTGAGGGGAGCGTTTCCCTGCTCGCAGGTCTGCAGCGAGGAGCCGTAATTTTTGCTTCGCGCCG
TGCGGCCATCAAAATGTATGGACGCAAATGATTATACATGGGGATGTATGGGCTAAATGTACGGGCGACA
GTCACATCATGCCCCTGAGCTGCGCACGTCAAGACTGTCAAGGAGGGTATTCTGGGCCTCCATGTCGCTG
GCCGGGTGACCCGGCGGGGACGAGGCAAGCTTGATATCCCGCGGTGGAGCTCCAGCTTTTGTTCCCTTTA
GTGAGGGTTAATTTCGAGCTTGGCGTAATCATGGTCATAGCTGTTTCCTGTGTGAAATTGTTATCCGCTC
ACAATTCCACATGGCGGCCGCTCTAGAACTAGTGATGTCCACGAGGTCTCTAGACGTGATTCAGCTCTCT
TGTCGACCTGCAGCGTACGATCGATACCGTCGACCTCGAGGGGGGGCCGGAAGGACGATGAAGGAGAGAA
AGTAGTAAGACAATATGACTTTGGACAGACATGAGATAAAAGTTTTAAAGGACAAGAAAAGGTTCGGGTT
AAAAGATGAGTATTGTATTTTTTCAAAATATCAATGCTTTTTCTGTTCTTGGGTTAGTGGTACCACCATT
GGTGATAAAACCTTTGGGGAGCCTCCTCCGAGCTTTCTCTTTGTTACTTTTTTTCTCAACTGATACTTGT
CATTCTTACTACAATTACAGGCCTAGCCGGCCCAACATAGGAGCCGGAAGCATAAAGTGTAAAGCCTGGG
GTGCCTAATGAGTGAGCTAACTCACATTAATTGCGTTGCGCTCACTGCCCGCTTTCCAGTCGGGAAACCT
GTCGTGCCAGCTGCATTAATGAATCGGCCAACGCGCGGGGAGAGGCGGTTTGCGTATTGGGCGCTCTTCC
GCTTCCTCGCTCACTGACTCGCTGCGCTCGGTCGTTCGGCTGCGGCGAGCGGTATCAGCTCACTCAAAGG
CGGTAATACGGTTATCCACAGAATCAGGGGATAACGCAGGAAAGAACATGTGAGCAAAAGGCCAGCAAAA
GGCCAGGAACCGTAAAAAGGCCGCGTTGCTGGCGTTTTTCCATAGGCTCCGCCCCCCTGACGAGCATCAC
AAAAATCGACGCTCAAGTCAGAGGTGGCGAAACCCGACAGGACTATAAAGATACCAGGCGTTTCCCCCTG
GAAGCTCCCTCGTGCGCTCTCCTGTTCCGACCCTGCCGCTTACCGGATACCTGTCCGCCTTTCTCCCTTC
GGGAAGCGTGGCGCTTTCTCATAGCTCACGCTGTAGGTATCTCAGTTCGGTGTAGGTCGTTCGCTCCAAG
CTGGGCTGTGTGCACGAACCCCCCGTTCAGCCCGACCGCTGCGCCTTATCCGGTAACTATCGTCTTGAGT
CCAACCCGGTAAGACACGACTTATCGCCACTGGCAGCAGCCACTGGTAACAGGATTAGCAGAGCGAGGTA
TGTAGGCGGTGCTACAGAGTTCTTGAAGTGGTGGCCTAACTACGGCTACACTAGAAGAACAGTATTTGGT
ATCTGCGCTCTGCTGAAGCCAGTTACCTTCGGAAAAAGAGTTGGTAGCTCTTGATCCGGCAAACAAACCA
CCGCTGGTAGCGGTGGTTTTTTTGTTTGCAAGCAGCAGATTACGCGCAGAAAAAAAGGATCTCAAGAAGA
TCCTTTGATCTTTTCTACGGGGTCTGACGCTCAGTGGAACGAAAACTCACGTTAAGGGATTTTGGTCATG
AGATTATCAAAAAGGATCTTCACCTAGATCCTTTTAAATTAAAAATGAAGTTTTAAATCAATCTAAAGTA
TATATGAGTAAACTTGGTCTGACAGTTACCAATGCTTAATCAGTGAGGCACCTATCTCAGCGATCTGTCT
ATTTCGTTCATCCATAGTTGCCTGACTCCCCGTCGTGTAGATAACTACGATACGGGAGGGCTTACCATCT
GGCCCCAGTGCTGCAATGATACCGCGAGACCCACGCTCACCGGCTCCAGATTTATCAGCAATAAACCAGC
CAGCCGGAAGGGCCGAGCGCAGAAGTGGTCCTGCAACTTTATCCGCCTCCATCCAGTCTATTAATTGTTG
CCGGGAAGCTAGAGTAAGTAGTTCGCCAGTTAATAGTTTGCGCAACGTTGTTGCCATTGCTACAGGCATC
GTGGTGTCACGCTCGTCGTTTGGTATGGCTTCATTCAGCTCCGGTTCCCAACGATCAAGGCGAGTTACAT
GATCCCCCATGTTGTGCAAAAAAGCGGTTAGCTCCTTCGGTCCTCCGATCGTTGTCAGAAGTAAGTTGGC
CGCAGTGTTATCACTCATGGTTATGGCAGCACTGCATAATTCTCTTACTGTCATGCCATCCGTAAGATGC
TTTTCTGTGACTGGTGAGTACTCAACCAAGTCATTCTGAGAATAGTGTATGCGGCGACCGAGTTGCTCTT
GCCCGGCGTCAATACGGGATAATACCGCGCCACATAGCAGAACTTTAAAAGTGCTCATCATTGGAAAACG
TTCTTCGGGGCGAAAACTCTCAAGGATCTTACCGCTGTTGAGATCCAGTTCGATGTAACCCACTCGTGCA
CCCAACTGATCTTCAGCATCTTTTACTTTCACCAGCGTTTCTGGGTGAGCAAAAACAGGAAGGCAAAATG
CCGCAAAAAAGGGAATAAGGGCGACACGGAAATGTTGAATACTCATACTCTTCCTTTTTCAATATTATTG
AAGCATTTATCAGGGTTATTGTCTCATGAGCGGATACATATTTGAATGTATTTAGAAAAATAAACAAATA
GGGGTTCCGCGCACATTTCCCCGAAAAGTGCCACCTGGGTCCTTTTCATCACGTGCTATAAAAATAATTA
TAATTTAAATTTTTTAATATAAATATATAAATTAAAAATAGAAAGTAAAAAAAGAAATTAAAGAAAAAAT
AGTTTTTGTTTTCCGAAGATGTAAAAGACTCTAGGGGGATCGCCAACAAATACTACCTTTTATCTTGCTC
TTCCTGCTCTCAGGTATTAATGCCGAATTGTTTCATCTTGTCTGTGTAGAAGACCACACACGAAAATCCT
GTGATTTTACATTTTACTTATCGTTAATCGAATGTATATCTATTTAATCTGCTTTTCTTGTCTAATAAAT
ATATATGTAAAGTACGCTTTTTGTTGAAATTTTTTAAACCTTTGTTTATTTTTTTTTCTTCATTCCGTAA
CTCTTCTACCTTCTTTATTTACTTTCTAAAATCCAAATACAAAACATAAAAATAAATAAACACAGAGTAA
ATTCCCAAATTATTCCATCATTAAAAGATACGAGGCGCGTGTAAGTTACAGGCAAGCGATCCGTCTAAGA
AACCATTATTATCATGACATTAACCTATAAAAATAGGCGTATCACGAGGCCCTTTCGTC
