>Addgene plasmid #199140 | RB812 | depositor partial sequence | sequence record 385642 | Barcoding cassette containing BC20 cloned in pDIS3 at SpeI_ClaI sites by CPEC method
TGGCGGCCGCTCTAGAACTAGTGATGTCCACGAGGTCTCTAGACGTGATTCAGCTCTCTTGTCGACCTGC
AGCGTACGATCGATACCGTCGACCTCGAGG
